>Addgene plasmid #230457 | AiP13562 - pAAV-AiE0170h_3xC1-minBG-SYFP2-WPRE3-BGHpA (Alias: CN3562) | addgene full sequence | sequence record 470942 | Addgene NGS Result
CCTGCAGGCAGCTGCGCGCTCGCTCGCTCACTGAGGCCGCCCGGGCGTCGGGCGACCTTTGGTCGCCCGG
CCTCAGTGAGCGAGCGAGCGCGCAGAGAGGGAGTGGCCAACTCCATCACTAGGGGTTCCTGCGGCCGCAC
GCGTATTTATTCCATATACACATAAATAGCACCACCATGCACCTGTGGCCAAAAGCCAGAAAATGGAGTG
CCATCCTCCACAACACCTTACTCACACTACCTTGATGCCTAGATGGTCTTAAAGTCTTAAAGATTCTGCT
TCCTTATTACTTCTAAAATCTGTTCCCACCACCCTACTTCTACTGTCTTTTAGCTAATCTCACAATATTC
AATATTTCTTGCCAGGATTATTATTTATTCCATATACACATAAATAGCACCACCATGCACCTGTGGCCAA
AAGCCAGAAAATGGAGTGCCATCCTCCACAACACCTTACTCACACTACCTTGATGCCTAGATGGTCTTAA
AGTCTTAAAGATTCTGCTTCCTTATTACTTCTAAAATCTGTTCCCACCACCCTACTTCTACTGTCTTTTA
GCTAATCTCACAATATTCAATATTTCTTGCCAGGATTATTATTTATTCCATATACACATAAATAGCACCA
CCATGCACCTGTGGCCAAAAGCCAGAAAATGGAGTGCCATCCTCCACAACACCTTACTCACACTACCTTG
ATGCCTAGATGGTCTTAAAGTCTTAAAGATTCTGCTTCCTTATTACTTCTAAAATCTGTTCCCACCACCC
TACTTCTACTGTCTTTTAGCTAATCTCACAATATTCAATATTTCTTGCCAGGATTATTGAGCTCGGGCTG
GGCATAAAAGTCAGGGCAGAGCCATCTATTGCTTACATTTGCTTCTGGGATCCAGATCTTTCGAAGCTAG
CGCTACCGGTCGCCACCATGGTGAGCAAGGGCGAGGAGCTGTTCACCGGGGTGGTGCCCATCCTGGTCGA
GCTGGACGGCGACGTAAACGGCCACAAGTTCAGCGTGTCCGGCGAGGGCGAGGGCGATGCCACCTACGGC
AAGCTGACCCTGAAGCTGATCTGCACCACCGGCAAGCTGCCCGTGCCCTGGCCCACCCTCGTGACCACCC
TGGGCTACGGCGTGCAGTGCTTCGCCCGCTACCCCGACCACATGAAGCAGCACGACTTCTTCAAGTCCGC
CATGCCCGAAGGCTACGTCCAGGAGCGCACCATCTTCTTCAAGGACGACGGCAACTACAAGACCCGCGCC
GAGGTGAAGTTCGAGGGCGACACCCTGGTGAACCGCATCGAGCTGAAGGGCATCGACTTCAAGGAGGACG
GCAACATCCTGGGGCACAAGCTGGAGTACAACTACAACAGCCACAACGTCTATATCACCGCCGACAAGCA
GAAGAACGGCATCAAGGCCAACTTCAAGATCCGCCACAACATCGAGGACGGCGGCGTGCAGCTCGCCGAC
CACTACCAGCAGAACACCCCCATCGGCGACGGCCCCGTGCTGCTGCCCGACAACCACTACCTGAGCTACC
AGTCCAAGCTGAGCAAAGACCCCAACGAGAAGCGCGATCACATGGTCCTGCTGGAGTTCGTGACCGCCGC
CGGGATCACTCTCGGCATGGACGAGCTGTACAAGTAAGTCGACGGCGCGCCGCGGCCGCGAATTCGATAT
CATAATCAACCTCTGGATTACAAAATTTGTGAAAGATTGACTGGTATTCTTAACTATGTTGCTCCTTTTA
CGCTATGTGGATACGCTGCTTTAATGCCTTTGTATCATGCTATTGCTTCCCGTATGGCTTTCATTTTCTC
CTCCTTGTATAAATCCTGGTTAGTTCTTGCCACGGCGGAACTCATCGCCGCCTGCCTTGCCCGCTGCTGG
ACAGGGGCTCGGCTGTTGGGCACTGACAATTCCGTGGCTCGAGAGATCTTCGACTGTGCCTTCTAGTTGC
CAGCCATCTGTTGTTTGCCCCTCCCCCGTGCCTTCCTTGACCCTGGAAGGTGCCACTCCCACTGTCCTTT
CCTAATAAAATGAGGAAATTGCATCGCATTGTCTGAGTAGGTGTCATTCTATTCTGGGGGGTGGGGTGGG
GCAGGACAGCAAGGGGGAGGATTGGGAAGACAATAGCAGGCATGAGATCTCACGTGCGGACCGAGCGGCC
GCAGGAACCCCTAGTGATGGAGTTGGCCACTCCCTCTCTGCGCGCTCGCTCGCTCACTGAGGCCGGGCGA
CCAAAGGTCGCCCGACGCCCGGGCTTTGCCCGGGCGGCCTCAGTGAGCGAGCGAGCGCGCAGCTGCCTGC
AGGGGCGCCTGATGCGGTATTTTCTCCTTACGCATCTGTGCGGTATTTCACACCGCATA
[95 nt withheld, positions 2370-2464]
T
[46 nt withheld, positions 2466-2511]
C
[141 nt withheld, positions 2513-2653]
CCTTTGACGTTGGAGTCCACGTTCTTT
[37 nt withheld, positions 2681-2717]
ACTCTATCTCGGGCTATTCTTTTGATTTATAAGGGATTTTGCCGATTTCGGTCTATTGGTTAAAAAATGA
GCTGATTTAACAAAAATTTAACGCGAATTTTAACAAAATATTAACGTTTACAATTTTATGGTGCACTCTC
AGTACAATCTGCTCTGATGCCGCATAGTTAAGCCAGCCCCGACACCCGCCAACACCCGCTGACGCGCCCT
GACGGGCTTGTCTGCTCCCGGCATCCGCTTACAGACAAGCTGTGACCGTCTCCGGGAGCTGCATGTGTCA
GAGGTTTTCACCGTCATCACCGAAACGCGCGAGACGAAAGGGCCTCGTGATACGCCTATTTTTATAGGTT
AATGTCATGATAATAATGGTTTCTTAGACGTCAGGTGGCACTTTTCGGGGAAATGTGCGCGGAACCCCTA
TTTGTTTATTTTTCTAAATACATTCAAATATGTATCCGCTCATGAGACAATAACCCTGATAAATGCTTCA
ATAATATTGAAAAAGGAAGAGTATGAGTATTCAACATTTCCGTGTCGCCCTTATTCCCTTTTTTGCGGCA
TTTTGCCTTCCTGTTTTTGCTCACCCAGAAACGCTGGTGAAAGTAAAAGATGCTGAAGATCAGTTGGGTG
CACGAGTGGGTTACATCGAACTGGATCTCAACAGCGGTAAGATCCTTGAGAGTTTTCGCCCCGAAGAACG
TTTTCCAATGATGAGCACTTTTAAAGTTCTGCTATGTGGCGCGGTATTATCCCGTATTGACGCCGGGCAA
GAGCAACTCGGTCGCCGCATACACTATTCTCAGAATGACTTGGTTGAGTACTCACCAGTCACAGAAAAGC
ATCTTACGGATGGCATGACAGTAAGAGAATTATGCAGTGCTGCCATAACCATGAGTGATAACACTGCGGC
CAACTTACTTCTGACAACGATCGGAGGACCGAAGGAGCTAACCGCTTTTTTGCACAACATGGGGGATCAT
GTAACTCGCCTTGATCGTTGGGAACCGGAGCTGAATGAAGCCATACCAAACGACGAGCGTGACACCACGA
TGCCTGTAGCAATGGCAACAACGTTGCGCAAACTATTAACTGGCGAACTACTTACTCTAGCTTCCCGGCA
ACAATTAATAGACTGGATGGAGGCGGATAAAGTTGCAGGACCACTTCTGCGCTCGGCCCTTCCGGCTGGC
TGGTTTATTGCTGATAAATCTGGAGCCGGTGAGCGTGGGTCTCGCGGTATCATTGCAGCACTGGGGCCAG
ATGGTAAGCCCTCCCGTATCGTAGTTATCTACACGACGGGGAGTCAGGCAACTATGGATGAACGAAATAG
ACAGATCGCTGAGATAGGTGCCTCACTGATTAAGCATTGGTAACTGTCAGACCAAGTTTACTCATATATA
CTTTAGATTGATTTAAAACTTCATTTTTAATTTAAAAGGATCTAGGTGAAGATCCTTTTTGATAATCTCA
TGACCAAAATCCCTTAACGTGAGTTTTCGTTCCACTGAGCGTCAGACCCCGTAGAAAAGATCAAAGGATC
TTCTTGAGATCCTTTTTTTCTGCGCGTAATCTGCTGCTTGCAAACAAAAAAACCACCGCTACCAGCGGTG
GTTTGTTTGCCGGATCAAGAGCTACCAACTCTTTTTCCGAAGGTAACTGGCTTCAGCAGAGCGCAGATAC
CAAATACTGTTCTTCTAGTGTAGCCGTAGTTAGGCCACCACTTCAAGAACTCTGTAGCACCGCCTACATA
CCTCGCTCTGCTAATCCTGTTACCAGTGGCTGCTGCCAGTGGCGATAAGTCGTGTCTTACCGGGTTGGAC
TCAAGACGATAGTTACCGGATAAGGCGCAGCGGTCGGGCTGAACGGGGGGTTCGTGCACACAGCCCAGCT
TGGAGCGAACGACCTACACCGAACTGAGATACCTACAGCGTGAGCTATGAGAAAGCGCCACGCTTCCCGA
AGGGAGAAAGGCGGACAGGTATCCGGTAAGCGGCAGGGTCGGAACAGGAGAGCGCACGAGGGAGCTTCCA
GGGGGAAACGCCTGGTATCTTTATAGTCCTGTCGGGTTTCGCCACCTCTGACTTGAGCGTCGATTTTTGT
GATGCTCGTCAGGGGGGCGGAGCCTATGGAAAAACGCCAGCAACGCGGCCTTTTTACGGTTCCTGGCCTT
TTGCTGGCCTTTTGCTCACATGT
Features (pLannotate 1.2.2; 14 found; start..end, strand, type, name):
     12..39      +  repeat_region  AAV2 ITR (fragment): inverted terminal repeat of adeno-associated virus serotype 2 inverted
     68..95      +  repeat_region  AAV2 ITR (fragment): inverted terminal repeat of adeno-associated virus serotype 2 inverted
    928..1644    +  CDS            SYFP2: SYFP2 is a basic (constitutively fluorescent) yellow fluorescent protein published in 2006, derived from Aequorea victoria. It is reported to be a very rapidly-maturing monomer with moderate acid sensitivity.
   1684..1841    +  misc_feature   WPRE (fragment): woodchuck hepatitis virus posttranscriptional regulatory element
   1847..1927    +  misc_feature   WPRE (fragment): woodchuck hepatitis virus posttranscriptional regulatory element
   1944..2055    +  polyA_signal   bGH poly(A) signal: bovine growth hormone polyadenylation signal
   2173..2313    +  repeat_region  AAV2 ITR: inverted terminal repeat of adeno-associated virus serotype 2 inverted
   2318..2369    -  misc_feature   bom (fragment): basis of mobility region from pBR322
   2388..2843    +  rep_origin     f1 ori (sequence partly withheld): f1 bacteriophage origin of replication; arrow indicates direction of (+) strand synthesis
   2844..2893    -  misc_feature   bom (fragment): basis of mobility region from pBR322
   2995..3030    -  CDS            rop (fragment): Rop protein, which maintains plasmids at low copy number; rop
   3125..3229    +  promoter       AmpR promoter: bla
   3230..4090    +  CDS            AmpR: β-lactamase; bla; confers resistance to ampicillin, carbenicillin, and related antibiotics
   4261..4849    +  rep_origin     ori: high-copy-number ColE1/pMB1/pBR322/pUC origin of replication
