[The description below was written by a language model from this plasmid's Addgene catalogue record and pLannotate feature annotations shown in this document.]
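Description:
AiP13562 - pAAV-AiE0170h_3xC1-minBG-SYFP2-WPRE3-BGHpA (alias CN3562) is a 4.9 kb AAV transfer plasmid built on a pAAV2 backbone and intended for producing recombinant adeno-associated virus that reports enhancer activity in the brain. It is maintained in bacteria as a high-copy plasmid through a ColE1/pUC-type origin and selected with ampicillin via the β-lactamase gene and its native promoter. An f1 phage origin and small remnants of pBR322 bom and rop sequences are also present in the backbone. The listed growth strain, NEB Stable, is a strain commonly chosen for repeat-containing plasmids such as those carrying ITRs.

The payload lies between AAV2 inverted terminal repeats, which supply the cis signals for replication and packaging of the vector genome. The right ITR is annotated in full, while the left one was detected only as two short fragments, which may simply reflect how the automated annotation matched this repeat. Upstream of the reporter sits AiE0170h_3xC1. The name suggests a triplicated core of the enhancer, but the record does not describe this, and the annotation does not mark either the enhancer or the promoter. The enhancer is paired with the minimal beta-globin promoter (minBG), which is meant to have little activity by itself so that expression depends on the enhancer. Together they drive SYFP2, a monomeric, rapidly maturing yellow fluorescent protein. The transcript ends with WPRE3, a shortened woodchuck posttranscriptional element that appears as two WPRE fragments and boosts expression while saving packaging space, followed by the bovine growth hormone polyadenylation signal.

The construct belongs to a collection of enhancer AAVs for genetic access to cortical cell types, with SYFP2 fluorescence labelling the cells in which the enhancer is active. The record does not state which cell population this particular enhancer targets.
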