Addgene plasmid #230457: AiP13562 - pAAV-AiE0170h_3xC1-minBG-SYFP2-WPRE3-BGHpA (Alias: CN3562)
Purpose: AiE0170h_3xC1 is an enhancer sequence, designed to drive AAV-mediated transgene expression in specific populations of brain cells
Depositing lab: Allen Institute for Brain Science & Jonathan Ting. Depositing organization: Allen Institute. Publication: A suite of enhancer AAVs and transgenic mouse lines for genetic access to cortical cell types. Ben-Simon Y, Hooper M, Narayan S, Daigle TL, Dwivedi D, Way SW, Oster A, Stafford DA, Mich JK, Taormina MJ, Martinez RA, Opitz-Araya X, Roth JR, Alexander JR, Allen S, Amster A, Arbuckle J, Ayala A, Baker PM, Bakken TE, Barcelli T, Barta S, Bendrick J, Bertagnolli D, Bielstein C, Bishwakarma P, Bowlus J, Boyer G, Brouner K, Casian B, Casper T, Chakka AB, Chakrabarty R, Chance RK, Chavan S, Clark M, Colbert K, Collman F, Daniel S, Departee M, DiValentin P, Donadio N, Dotson N, Egdorf T, Fliss T, Gabitto M, Garcia J, Gary A, Gasperini M, Gloe J, Goldy J, Gore BB, Graybuck L, Greisman N, Haeseleer F, Halterman C, Haradon Z, Hastings SD, Helback O, Ho W, Hockemeyer D, Huang C, Huff S, Hunker A, Johansen N, Jones D, Juneau Z, Kalmbach B, Kannan M, Khem S, Kussick E, Kutsal R, Larsen R, Lee C, Lee AY, Leibly M, Lenz GH, Li S, Liang E, Lusk N, Madigan Z, Malloy J, Malone J, McCue R, Melchor J, Mollenkopf T, Moosman S, Morin E, Newman D, Ng L, Ngo K, Omstead V, Otto S, Oyama A, Pena N, Pham T, Phillips E, Pom CA, Potekhina L, Ransford S, Ray PL, Rette D, Reynoldson C, Rimorin C, Rocha D, Ruiz A, Sanchez REA, Sawyer L, Sedeno-Cortes A, Sevigny JP, Shapovalova N, Shepard N, Shulga L, Sigler AR, Siverts L, Soliman S, Somasundaram S, Staats B, Stewart K, Szelenyi E, Tieu M, Trader C, Tran A, van Velthoven CTJ, Walker M, Wang Y, Weed N, Wirthlin M, Wood T, Wynalda B, Yao Z, Zhou T, Ariza J, Dee N, Reding M, Ronellenfitch K, Mufti S, Sunkin SM, Smith KA, Esposito L, Waters J, Thyagarajan B, Yao S, Lein ES, Zeng H, Levi BP, Ngai J, Ting JT, Tasic B. Cell. 2025 May 16:S0092-8674(25)00513-6. doi: 10.1016/j.cell.2025.05.002. PubMed 40403729.
Backbone
  Vector backbone: pAAV2
  Vector type: AAV
Growth in bacteria
  Bacterial resistance: Ampicillin, 100 μg/mL
  Growth temperature: 37°C
  Growth strain: NEB Stable
  Copy number: High Copy
Gene/Insert
  Gene/Insert name: SYFP2
  Species: Synthetic
  Promoter: minBG
  Cloning method: Gibson Cloning
Terms and licenses: Academic/Nonprofit Terms; Industry Terms: Not Available to Industry
How to cite: AiP13562 - pAAV-AiE0170h_3xC1-minBG-SYFP2-WPRE3-BGHpA (Alias: CN3562) was a gift from Allen Institute for Brain Science & Jonathan Ting (Addgene plasmid # 230457 ; http://n2t.net/addgene:230457 ; RRID:Addgene_230457)
